>Addgene plasmid #160067 | CBSH3+ 3m shRNA-1 | addgene full sequence | sequence record 314957 | Addgene NGS Result
AAATTGTAAGCGTTAATATTTTGTTAAAATTCGCGTTAAATTTTTGTTAAATCAGCTCATTTTTTAACCA
ATAGGCCGAAATCGGCAAAATCCCTTATAAATCAAAAGAATAGACCGAGATAGGGT
[37 nt withheld, positions 127-163]
AAAGAACGTGGACTCCAACGTCAAAGG
[49 nt withheld, positions 191-239]
T
[91 nt withheld, positions 241-331]
G
[124 nt withheld, positions 333-456]
CCCATTCGCCATTCAGGCTGCGCAACTGTTGGGAAGGGCGATCGGTGCGGGCCTCTTCGCTATTACGCCA
GTCGACAGCCTGCAGGAATGGCCGGCCATCTTAATTAAGAAATTTAAATATGTTTAAACATAGGGCCCAA
TGGCGCGCCAAGGCCATCTAGGCCAAGCTTATCCGACGCCGCCATCTCTAGGCCCGCGCCGGCCCCCTCG
CACAGACTTGTGGGAGAAGCTCGGCTACTCCCCTGCCCCGGTTAATTTGCATATAATATTTCCTAGTAAC
TATAGAGGCTTAATGTGCGATAAAAGACAGATAATCTGTTCTTTTTAATACTAGCTACATTTTACATGAT
AGGCTTGGATTTCTATAAGAGATACAAATACTAAATTATTATTTTAAAAAACAGCACAAAAGGAAACTCA
CCCTAACTGTAAAGTAATTGTGTGTTTTGAGACTATAAATATCCCTTGGAGAAAAGCCTTGTTTGGGCTG
ATTACAACAAGGATTGCGAACAATCCTTGGTGTAATCAGCCTTTTTCTAGATAATACGTAGATCCAGACA
TGATAAGATACATTGATGAGTTTGGACAAACCACAACTAGAATGCAGTGAAAAAAATGCTTTATTTGTGA
AATTTGTGATGCTATTGCTTTATTTGTAACCATTATAAGCTGCAATAAACAAGTTAACAACAACAATTGC
ATTCATTTTATGTTTCAGGTTCAGGGGGAGGTGTGGGAGGTTTTTTAATTCTTGCGGCCGCGGCGGTACC
CAGCTTTTGTTCCCTTTAGTGAGGGTTAATTGCGCGCTTGGCGTAATCATGGTCATAGCTGTTTCCTGTG
TGAAATTGTTATCCGCTCACAATTCCACACAACATACGAGCCGGGAGCATAAAGTGTAAAGCCTGGGGTG
CCTAATGAGTGAGCTAACTCACATTAATTGCGTTGCGCTCACTGCCCGCTTTCCAGTCGGGAAACCTGTC
GTGCCAGCTGCATTAATGAATCGGCCAACGCGCGGGGAGAGGCGGTTTGCGTATTGGGCGCTCTTCCGCT
TCCTCGCTCACTGACTCGCTGCGCTCGGTCGTTCGGCTGCGGCGAGCGGTATCAGCTCACTCAAAGGCGG
TAATACGGTTATCCACAGAATCAGGGGATAACGCAGGAAAGAACATGTGAGCAAAAGGCCAGCAAAAGGC
CAGGAACCGTAAAAAGGCCGCGTTGCTGGCGTTTTTCCATAGGCTCCGCCCCCCTGACGAGCATCACAAA
AATCGACGCTCAAGTCAGAGGTGGCGAAACCCGACAGGACTATAAAGATACCAGGCGTTTCCCCCTGGAA
GCTCCCTCGTGCGCTCTCCTGTTCCGACCCTGCCGCTTACCGGATACCTGTCCGCCTTTCTCCCTTCGGG
AAGCGTGGCGCTTTCTCATAGCTCACGCTGTAGGTATCTCAGTTCGGTGTAGGTCGTTCGCTCCAAGCTG
GGCTGTGTGCACGAACCCCCCGTTCAGCCCGACCGCTGCGCCTTATCCGGTAACTATCGTCTTGAGTCCA
ACCCGGTAAGACACGACTTATCGCCACTGGCAGCAGCCACTGGTAACAGGATTAGCAGAGCGAGGTATGT
AGGCGGTGCTACAGAGTTCTTGAAGTGGTGGCCTAACTACGGCTACACTAGAAGAACAGTATTTGGTATC
TGCGCTCTGCTGAAGCCAGTTACCTTCGGAAAAAGAGTTGGTAGCTCTTGATCCGGCAAACAAACCACCG
CTGGTAGCGGTGGTTTTTTTGTTTGCAAGCAGCAGATTACGCGCAGAAAAAAAGGATCTCAAGAAGATCC
TTTGATCTTTTCTACGGGGTCTGACGCTCAGTGGAACGAAAACTCACGTTAAGGGATTTTGGTCATGAGA
TTATCAAAAAGGATCTTCACCTAGATCCTTTTAAATTAAAAATGAAGTTTTAAATCAATCTAAAGTATAT
ATGAGTAAACTTGGTCTGACAGTTACCAATGCTTAATCAGTGAGGCACCTATCTCAGCGATCTGTCTATT
TCGTTCATCCATAGTTGCCTGACTCCCCGTCGTGTAGATAACTACGATACGGGAGGGCTTACCATCTGGC
CCCAGTGCTGCAATGATACCGCGAGACCCACGCTCACCGGCTCCAGATTTATCAGCAATAAACCAGCCAG
CCGGAAGGGCCGAGCGCAGAAGTGGTCCTGCAACTTTATCCGCCTCCATCCAGTCTATTAATTGTTGCCG
GGAAGCTAGAGTAAGTAGTTCGCCAGTTAATAGTTTGCGCAACGTTGTTGCCATTGCTACAGGCATCGTG
GTGTCACGCTCGTCGTTTGGTATGGCTTCATTCAGCTCCGGTTCCCAACGATCAAGGCGAGTTACATGAT
CCCCCATGTTGTGCAAAAAAGCGGTTAGCTCCTTCGGTCCTCCGATCGTTGTCAGAAGTAAGTTGGCCGC
AGTGTTATCACTCATGGTTATGGCAGCACTGCATAATTCTCTTACTGTCATGCCATCCGTAAGATGCTTT
TCTGTGACTGGTGAGTACTCAACCAAGTCATTCTGAGAATAGTGTATGCGGCGACCGAGTTGCTCTTGCC
CGGCGTCAATACGGGATAATACCGCGCCACATAGCAGAACTTTAAAAGTGCTCATCATTGGAAAACGTTC
TTCGGGGCGAAAACTCTCAAGGATCTTACCGCTGTTGAGATCCAGTTCGATGTAACCCACTCGTGCACCC
AACTGATCTTCAGCATCTTTTACTTTCACCAGCGTTTCTGGGTGAGCAAAAACAGGAAGGCAAAATGCCG
CAAAAAAGGGAATAAGGGCGACACGGAAATGTTGAATACTCATACTCTTCCTTTTTCAATATTATTGAAG
CATTTATCAGGGTTATTGTCTCATGAGCGGATACATATTTGAATGTATTTAGAAAAATAAACAAATAGGG
GTTCCGCGCACATTTCCCCGAAAAGTGCCACCT
Features (pLannotate 1.2.2; 12 found; start..end, strand, type, name):
     28..456     -  rep_origin     f1 ori (sequence partly withheld): f1 bacteriophage origin of replication; arrow indicates direction of (+) strand synthesis
    461..527     -  CDS            lacZα (fragment): LacZα fragment of β-galactosidase; lacZ fragment
    627..939     +  promoter       U6 promoter: RNA polymerase III promoter for mouse U6 snRNA (Das et al., 1988)
   1007..1141    -  polyA_signal   SV40 poly(A) signal: SV40 polyadenylation signal
   1239..1257    -  promoter       T3 promoter: promoter for bacteriophage T3 RNA polymerase
   1302..1318    -  protein_bind   lac operator: The lac repressor binds to the lac operator to inhibit transcription in E. coli. This inhibition can be relieved by adding lactose or isopropyl-β-D-thiogalactopyranoside (IPTG). lac repressor encoded by lacI
   1326..1356    -  promoter       lac promoter: promoter for the E. coli lac operon
   1371..1392    -  protein_bind   CAP binding site: CAP binding activates transcription in the presence of cAMP. E. coli catabolite activator protein
   1405..1497    -  CDS            lacI (fragment): lac repressor; lacI; The lac repressor binds to the lac operator to inhibit transcription in E. coli. This inhibition can be relieved by adding lactose or isopropyl-β-D-thiogalactopyranoside (IPTG).
   1680..2268    -  rep_origin     ori: high-copy-number ColE1/pMB1/pBR322/pUC origin of replication
   2439..3299    -  CDS            AmpR: β-lactamase; bla; confers resistance to ampicillin, carbenicillin, and related antibiotics
   3300..3404    -  promoter       AmpR promoter: bla
