[The description below was written by a language model from this plasmid's Addgene catalogue record and pLannotate feature annotations shown in this document.]
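Description:
CBSH3+ 3m shRNA-1 is a small (about 3.4 kb) RNAi plasmid built on the mU6pro backbone, a pBluescript-like cloning vector adapted for short hairpin RNA expression in mammalian cells. It is propagated in E. coli from a high-copy ColE1/pUC-type origin and selected with ampicillin through the β-lactamase (AmpR) gene and its native promoter. The backbone also retains an f1 phage origin, which permits single-stranded DNA production, along with remnants of the lac region (lacZα and lacI fragments, lac promoter and operator, CAP binding site) and a T3 promoter. No mammalian selection marker or fluorescent reporter is annotated, so transfected cells would have to be identified by other means, such as a co-transfected marker.

The functional unit is the mouse U6 snRNA promoter, an RNA polymerase III promoter that drives transcription of a short hairpin cloned immediately downstream between BbsI and XbaI sites. The hairpin itself is not annotated in the feature table but would lie in the short gap between the U6 promoter and an SV40 polyadenylation signal, which is annotated on the opposite strand. The hairpin derives from a sequence in rat Arhgef9 (collybistin) that is specific to isoforms containing the SH3 domain, but it carries three point mutations in the target-matching region that are intended to abolish knockdown. The plasmid therefore serves as the mismatch negative control for the companion CBSH3+ shRNA-1 construct. It allows effects of the active hairpin to be attributed to loss of SH3-containing collybistin in studies of gephyrin and GABA-A receptor clustering at GABAergic synapses, rather than to nonspecific consequences of shRNA expression.
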