Addgene plasmid #160067: CBSH3+ 3m shRNA-1
Purpose: 3-point mutation negative control for CBSH3+ shRNA-1 targeting collybistin isoforms with SH3+ domain (plasmid 160066)
Depositing lab: Angel de Blas. Depositing organization: University of Connecticut. Publication: Collybistin SH3-protein isoforms are expressed in the rat brain promoting gephyrin and GABA-A receptor clustering at GABAergic synapses. George S, Bear J Jr, Taylor MJ, Kanamalla K, Fekete CD, Chiou TT, Miralles CP, Papadopoulos T, De Blas AL. J Neurochem. 2021 May;157(4):1032-1051. doi: 10.1111/jnc.15270. Epub 2021 Jan 5. PubMed 33316079.
Backbone
  Vector backbone: mu6pro
  Vector type: RNAi
Growth in bacteria
  Bacterial resistance: Ampicillin, 100 μg/mL
  Growth temperature: 37°C
  Growth strain: DH5alpha
  Copy number: High Copy
Gene/Insert
  Gene/Insert name: ARHGEF9 (alt name: Collybistin)
  gRNA/shRNA sequence: GGcTGaTTaCAACAAGGATTG
  Species: R. norvegicus (rat)
  Mutation: GGcTGaTTaCAACAAGGATTG (mutations shown in lower case)
  Entrez Gene: Arhgef9
  Promoter: mouse U6 promoter
  Cloning method: Restriction Enzyme; 5′ cloning site BbsI (unknown if destroyed); 3′ cloning site Xba (unknown if destroyed)
Resource information
  A portion of this plasmid was derived from a plasmid made by: Insert was originally cloned in Angel de Blas's lab.
Terms and licenses: Academic/Nonprofit Terms; Industry Terms: Not Available to Industry
Depositor comments: 3-point mutation negative control for CBSH3+ shRNA-1 targeting collybistin isoforms with SH3+ domain
How to cite: CBSH3+ 3m shRNA-1 was a gift from Angel de Blas (Addgene plasmid # 160067 ; http://n2t.net/addgene:160067 ; RRID:Addgene_160067)
